Addgene plasmid #135531: pCAG_Xph20-mRuby2-CCR5TC
Purpose: Encodes a specific PSD-95 binder (Xph20) fused to mRuby2, CCR5 left-handed zinc finger, and KRAB(A) transcriptional repressor domain
Depositing lab: Matthieu Sainlos. Depositing organization: CNRS UMR 5297, Institut Interdisciplinaire de Neurosciences (IINS). Publication: Engineering paralog-specific PSD-95 recombinant binders as minimally interfering multimodal probes for advanced imaging techniques. Rimbault C, Breillat C, Compans B, Toulme E, Nunes Vicente F, Fernandez-Monreal M, Mascalchi P, Genuer C, Puente-Munoz V, Gauthereau I, Hosy E, Claverol S, Giannone G, Chamma I, Mackereth CD, Poujol C, Choquet D, Sainlos M. Elife. 2024 Jan 3;13:e69620. doi: 10.7554/eLife.69620. PubMed 38167295.
Backbone
  Vector backbone: pCAG
  Backbone manufacturer: Don B. Arnold lab (USC)
  Backbone size w/o insert (bp): 6678
  Total vector size (bp): 7516
  Vector type: Mammalian Expression
Growth in bacteria
  Bacterial resistance: Ampicillin, 100 μg/mL
  Growth temperature: 37°C
  Growth strain: DH5alpha
  Copy number: Low Copy
Gene/Insert
  Gene/Insert name: Xph20
  Species: Synthetic
  Insert size (bp): 738
  Promoter: CAG
  Tag / fusion protein: mRuby2 (C terminal on insert)
  Cloning method: Restriction Enzyme; 5′ cloning site BglII (not destroyed); 3′ cloning site NheI (not destroyed)
  Sequencing primers: 5′ pCAG-F; 3′ GGTTCTGATGTGCCTGCTCA
Terms and licenses: Academic/Nonprofit Terms; Industry Terms: Not Available to Industry
Depositor comments: Please visit https://doi.org/10.1101/2021.04.07.438431 for bioRxiv preprint.
How to cite: pCAG_Xph20-mRuby2-CCR5TC was a gift from Matthieu Sainlos (Addgene plasmid # 135531 ; http://n2t.net/addgene:135531 ; RRID:Addgene_135531)
