[The description below was written by a language model from this plasmid's Addgene catalogue record and pLannotate feature annotations shown in this document.]
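Description:
pCAG_Xph20-mRuby2-CCR5TC is a mammalian expression plasmid of about 7.5 kb built on a pCAG backbone. It is propagated in E. coli through a ColE1/pUC-type origin with ampicillin selection (AmpR with its own bla promoter). The catalogue entry lists it as low copy, although the annotated origin is of the type usually described as high copy. Expression is driven by the CAG promoter, annotated here as the CMV immediate-early enhancer, the chicken β-actin promoter and a chimeric β-actin/β-globin intron. Downstream of the coding region lie a second small chimeric intron, a WPRE that enhances transcript stability and expression, and a bGH polyadenylation signal followed by a rabbit β-globin poly(A) signal. An SV40 origin and SV40 poly(A) signal, along with lac promoter/operator remnants, are also present in the backbone.

The open reading frame encodes Xph20, a synthetic binder specific for the postsynaptic scaffold protein PSD-95. The feature table detects it as a fibronectin-like fragment, consistent with a fibronectin-domain scaffold, though the record does not state this explicitly. Xph20 is fused at its C terminus to the red fluorescent protein mRuby2, then to the CCR5 left-handed zinc-finger domain (CCR5TC), then to a KRAB(A) transcriptional repressor domain, which appears in the annotation as a ZNF720-like fragment. In designs of this kind, the zinc finger and repressor typically provide feedback regulation: probe not bound to its target enters the nucleus and represses its own transcription, limiting background fluorescence. However, no zinc-finger binding site is annotated in this record. The plasmid is intended for labelling and imaging endogenous PSD-95 with a minimally interfering probe.
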