Features (pLannotate 1.2.2; 28 found; start..end, strand, type, name):
      5..23      +  enhancer       CMV enhancer (fragment): human cytomegalovirus immediate early enhancer
     40..419     +  enhancer       CMV enhancer: human cytomegalovirus immediate early enhancer
    421..696     +  promoter       chicken β-actin promoter: No description available
    697..1713    +  intron         chimeric intron: chimera between introns from chicken β-actin and rabbit β-globin
   1711..1767    +  CDS            HBB (fragment): HBB_LEPEU - Experimental evidence at protein level: Swiss-Prot protein existence level 1. Involved in oxygen transport from the lung to the various peripheral tissues. From Lepus europaeus (European hare).
   1767..1784    +  misc_feature   MCS (fragment): multiple cloning site
   1800..2033    +  CDS            FINC_PLEWA (fragment): Experimental evidence at transcript level: Swiss-Prot protein existence level 2. Fibronectins bind cell surfaces and various compounds including collagen, fibrin, heparin, DNA, and actin. Fibronectins are involved in cell adhesion, cell motility, opsonization, wound healing, and maintenance of cell shape. May be involved in osteoblast compaction (By similarity). From Pleurodeles waltl (Iberian ribbed newt).
   2115..2822    +  CDS            mRuby2: mRuby2 is a basic (constitutively fluorescent) red fluorescent protein published in 2012, derived from Entacmaea quadricolor. It has moderate acid sensitivity.
   2883..3224    +  CDS            CCR5TC: zinc-finger domain from the CCR5-224 (+) zinc-finger nuclease that recognizes the left half-site target sequence in the human CCR5 gene (Perez et al., 2008; Gross et al., 2013)
   3282..3398    +  CDS            ZNF720 (fragment): ZN720_HUMAN - Experimental evidence at protein level: Swiss-Prot protein existence level 1. From Homo sapiens (Human).
   3447..3579    +  intron         chimeric intron: chimera between introns from human β-globin and immunoglobulin heavy chain genes
   3588..4176    +  misc_feature   WPRE: woodchuck hepatitis virus posttranscriptional regulatory element
   4180..4196    +  misc_feature   MCS (fragment): pUC18/19 multiple cloning site
   4209..4320    +  polyA_signal   bGH poly(A) signal: bovine growth hormone polyadenylation signal
   4416..4434    -  promoter       T3 promoter: promoter for bacteriophage T3 RNA polymerase
   4419..4541    +  CDS            HBB (fragment): HBB_TUPGL - Experimental evidence at protein level: Swiss-Prot protein existence level 1. Involved in oxygen transport from the lung to the various peripheral tissues. From Tupaia glis (Tree shrew) (Sorex glis).
   4616..4671    +  polyA_signal   β-globin poly(A) signal: rabbit β-globin polyadenylation signal (Gil and Proudfoot, 1987)
   5056..5072    -  protein_bind   lac operator: The lac repressor binds to the lac operator to inhibit transcription in E. coli. This inhibition can be relieved by adding lactose or isopropyl-β-D-thiogalactopyranoside (IPTG). lac repressor encoded by lacI
   5080..5110    -  promoter       lac promoter: promoter for the E. coli lac operon
   5125..5146    -  protein_bind   CAP binding site: CAP binding activates transcription in the presence of cAMP. E. coli catabolite activator protein
   5159..5198    -  CDS            lacI (fragment): lac repressor; lacI; The lac repressor binds to the lac operator to inhibit transcription in E. coli. This inhibition can be relieved by adding lactose or isopropyl-β-D-thiogalactopyranoside (IPTG).
   5205..5227    +  promoter       SV40 promoter (fragment): SV40 enhancer and early promoter
   5251..5386    +  rep_origin     SV40 ori: SV40 origin of replication
   5406..5540    +  polyA_signal   SV40 poly(A) signal: SV40 polyadenylation signal
   5542..5596    -  CDS            lacI (fragment): lac repressor; lacI; The lac repressor binds to the lac operator to inhibit transcription in E. coli. This inhibition can be relieved by adding lactose or isopropyl-β-D-thiogalactopyranoside (IPTG).
   5779..6367    -  rep_origin     ori: high-copy-number ColE1/pMB1/pBR322/pUC origin of replication
   6538..7398    -  CDS            AmpR: β-lactamase; bla; confers resistance to ampicillin, carbenicillin, and related antibiotics
   7399..7503    -  promoter       AmpR promoter: bla
>Addgene plasmid #135531 | pCAG_Xph20-mRuby2-CCR5TC | addgene full sequence | sequence record 274687 | Addgene NGS Result
GGTCGACATTGATTATTGACTAGAGTCATCCTCATCGTCGACATTGATTATTGACTAGTTATTAATAGTA
ATCAATTACGGGGTCATTAGTTCATAGCCCATATATGGAGTTCCGCGTTACATAACTTACGGTAAATGGC
CCGCCTGGCTGACCGCCCAACGACCCCCGCCCATTGACGTCAATAATGACGTATGTTCCCATAGTAACGC
CAATAGGGACTTTCCATTGACGTCAATGGGTGGAGTATTTACGGTAAACTGCCCACTTGGCAGTACATCA
AGTGTATCATATGCCAAGTACGCCCCCTATTGACGTCAATGACGGTAAATGGCCCGCCTGGCATTATGCC
CAGTACATGACCTTATGGGACTTTCCTACTTGGCAGTACATCTACGTATTAGTCATCGCTATTACCATGG
TCGAGGTGAGCCCCACGTTCTGCTTCACTCTCCCCATCTCCCCCCCCTCCCCACCCCCAATTTTGTATTT
ATTTATTTTTTAATTATTTTGTGCAGCGATGGGGGCGGGGGGGGGGGGGGSGCGCGCCRGGSGGGGGGGG
GGGGGGGGGGGGGGGGGGSGGGGSGAGGCGGAGAGGTGCGGCGGCAGCCAATCAGAGCGGCGCGCTCCGA
AAGTTTCCTTTTATGGCGAGGCGGCGGCGGCGGCGGCCCTATAAAAAGCGAAGCGCGCGGCGGGCGGGAG
TCGCTGCGCGCTGCCTTCGCCCCGTGCCCCGCTCCGCCGCCGCCTCGCGCCGCCCGCCCCGGCTCTGACT
GACCGCGTTACTCCCACAGGTGAGCGGGCGGGACGGCCCTTCTCCTCCGGGCTGTAATTAGCGCTTGGTT
TAATGACGGCTTGTTTCTTTTCTGTGGCTGCGTGAAAGCCTTGAGGGGCTCCGGGAGGGCCCTTTGTGCG
GGGGGAGCGGCTCGGGGGGTGCGTGCGTGTGTGTGTGCGTGGGGAGCGCCGCGTGCGGCTCCGCGCTGCC
CGGCGGCTGTGAGCGCTGCGGGCGCGGCGCGGGGCTTTGTGCGCTCCGCAGTGTGCGCGAGGGGAGCGCG
GCCGGGGGCGGTGCCCCGCGGTGCGGGGGGGGCTGCGAGGGGAACAAAGGCTGCGTGCGGGGTGTGTGCG
TGGGGGGGTGAGCAGGGGGTGTGGGCGCGTCGGTCGGGCTGCAACCCCCCCTGCACCCCCCTCCCCGAGT
TGCTGAGCACGGCCCGGCTTCGGGTGCGGGGCTCCGTACGGGGCGTGGCGCGGGGCTCGCCGTGCCGGGC
GGGGGGTGGCGGCAGGTGGGGGTGCCGGGCGGGGCGGGGCCGCCTCGGGCCGGGGRGGGCTCGGGGGAGG
GGCGCGGCGGCCCCCGGAGCGCCGGCGGCTGTCGAGGCGCGGCGAGCCGCAGCCATTGCCTTTTATGGTA
ATCGTGCGAGAGGGCGCAGGGACTTCCTTTGTCCCAAATCTGTGCGGAGCCGAAATCTGGGAGGCGCCGC
CGCACCCCCTCTAGCGGGCGCGGGGCGAAGCGGTGCGGCGCCGGCAGGAAGGAAATGGGCGGGGAGGGCC
TTCGTGCGTCGCCGCGCCGCCGTCCCCTTCTCCCTCTCCAGCCTCGGGGCTGTCCGCGGGGGGACGGCTG
CCTTCGGGGGGGACGGGGCAGGGCGGGGTTCGGCTTCTGGCGTGTGACCGGCGGCTCTAGAGCCTCTGCT
AACCATGTTCATGCCTTCTTCTTTTTCCTACAGCTCCTGGGCAACGTGCTGGTTATTGTGCTGTCTCATC
ATTTTGGCAAAGAATTCGGTACCGCGGGCCCGGGGCCACCATGGCGGGCAGCTCTGTCAGTTCCGTGCCG
ACCAAACTGGAAGTGGTTGCGGCCACCCCGACGTCTCTGCTGATCAGCTGGGATGCAGTGGCGAAGAATG
TGAAGGTCGGTTATTACCGTATCACCTATGGCGAAACGGGCGGTAACTCCCCGGTTCAGGAATTCACCGT
CCCGGGTAGTTCCTCAACCGCAACGATTTCCGGCCTGTCACCGGGTGTCGACTATACCATTACGGTTTAC
GCTAATGGGGTGCTGAGTAAGATGGTGCTTCCGATTTCTATCAATTACCGTACCGGTAGCGGCTCCAGTA
GATCTGGTAGCGGCGTGTCTAAGGGCGAAGAGCTGATCAAGGAAAATATGCGTATGAAGGTGGTCATGGA
AGGTTCGGTCAACGGCCACCAATTCAAATGCACAGGTGAAGGAGAAGGCAATCCGTACATGGGAACTCAA
ACCATGAGGATCAAAGTCATCGAGGGAGGACCCCTGCCATTTGCCTTTGACATTCTTGCCACGTCGTTCA
TGTATGGCAGCCGTACTTTTATCAAGTACCCGAAAGGCATTCCTGATTTCTTTAAACAGTCCTTTCCTGA
GGGTTTTACTTGGGAAAGAGTTACGAGATACGAAGATGGTGGAGTCGTCACCGTCATGCAGGACACCAGC
CTTGAGGATGGCTGTCTCGTTTACCACGTCCAAGTCAGAGGGGTAAACTTTCCCTCCAATGGTCCCGTGA
TGCAGAAGAAGACCAAGGGTTGGGAGCCTAATACAGAGATGATGTATCCAGCAGATGGTGGTCTGAGGGG
ATACACTCATATGGCACTGAAAGTTGATGGTGGTGGCCATCTGTCTTGCTCTTTCGTAACAACTTACAGG
TCAAAAAAGACCGTCGGGAACATCAAGATGCCCGGTATCCATGCCGTTGATCACCGCCTGGAAAGGTTAG
AGGAAAGTGACAATGAAATGTTCGTAGTACAACGCGAACACGCAGTTGCCAAGTTCGCCGGGCTTGGTGG
TGGGATGGACGAGCTGTACAAGGGTAGCGGCTCCTCTGCTAGCGGAGCTGGCGCTGGAGCGGGTGCAGGG
GCTGGCTCTAGATTCCAGTGCCGGATCTGCATGCGGAACTTCAGCGACCGGTCCAACCTGAGCAGGCACA
TCAGAACCCACACCGGAGAAAAGCCCTTCGCCTGCGACATTTGCGGCCGGAAGTTCGCCATCAGCAGCAA
CCTGAACAGCCACACCAAGATCCACACTGGCAGCCAGAAACCTTTCCAGTGCAGAATTTGTATGAGAAAC
TTTAGCAGAAGCGACAACCTGGCCAGACACATCCGGACACATACTGGTGAAAAACCTTTTGCCTGTGATA
TCTGTGGCAGAAAGTTTGCCACCTCCGGCAATCTGACCCGGCACACAAAGATTCACCTGCGGGGCAGCCA
GCTATCGATTGTCGACGCTCCTGAACAACGTGAAGGTGCTTCTCAAGTTTCTGTTTCTGTTACTTTTGAA
GATGTTGCTGTTCTTTTTACTCGTGATGAATGGAAAAAACTTGATCTTTCTCAACGTTCTCTTTATCGTG
AAGTTATGCTTGAAAATTATTCTAATCTTGCTTCTATGGCTTAAACGCGTTGTACAAGTAAAGCGGCCCC
GGACTCGAGGCCGCAGGTAAGTATCAAGGTTACAAGACAGGTTTAAGGAGACCAATAGAAACTGGGCTTG
TCGAGACAGAGAAGACTCTTGCGTTTCTGATAGGCACCTATTGGTCTTACTGACATCCACTTTGCCTTTC
TCTCCACAGGTGTCGACAATCAACCTCTGGATTACAAAATTTGTGAAAGATTGACTGGTATTCTTAACTA
TGTTGCTCCTTTTACGCTATGTGGATACGCTGCTTTAATGCCTTTGTATCATGCTATTGCTTCCCGTATG
GCTTTCATTTTCTCCTCCTTGTATAAATCCTGGTTGCTGTCTCTTTATGAGGAGTTGTGGCCCGTTGTCA
GGCAACGTGGCGTGGTGTGCACTGTGTTTGCTGACGCAACCCCCACTGGTTGGGGCATTGCCACCACCTG
TCAGCTCCTTTCCGGGACTTTCGCTTTCCCCCTCCCTATTGCCACGGCGGAACTCATCGCCGCCTGCCTT
GCCCGCTGCTGGACAGGGGCTCGGCTGTTGGGCACTGACAATTCCGTGGTGTTGTCGGGGAAGCTGACGT
CCTTTCCATGGCTGCTCGCCTGTGTTGCCACCTGGATTCTGCGCGGGACGTCCTTCTGCTACGTCCCTTC
GGCCCTCAATCCAGCGGACCTTCCTTCCCGCGGCCTGCTGCCGGCTCTGCGGCCTCTTCCGCGTCTTCGC
CTTCGCCCTCAGACGAGTCGGATCTCCCTTTGGGCCGCCTCCCCGCCTGGAATTCGAGCTCGGTACGATC
AGCCTCGACTGTGCCTTCTAGTTGCCAGCCATCTGTTGTTTGCCCCTCCCCCGTGCCTTCCTTGACCCTG
GAAGGTGCCACTCCCACTGTCCTTTCCTAATAAAATGAGGAAATTGCATCGCATTGTCTGAGTAGGTGTC
ATTCTATTCTGGGGGGTGGGGTGGGGCAGGACAGCAAGGGGGAGGATTGGGAAGACAATAGCCCAGCTTT
TGTTCCCTTTAGTGAGGGTTAATTGCGCGCTTGGCGTAATCATKGTYATMSSYKWWTYCWSTSYKCAGGT
GCAGGCTGCCTATCAGAAGGTGGTGGCTGGTGTGGCCAATGCCCTGGCTCACAAATACCACTGAGATCGA
TCTTTTTCCCTCTGCCAAAAATTATGGGGACATCATGAAGCCCCTTGAGCATCTGACTTCTGGCTAATAA
AGGAAATTTATTTTCATTGCAATAGTGTGTTGGAATTTTTTGTGTCTCTCACTCGGAAGGACATATGGGA
GGGCAAATCATTTAAAACATCAGAATGAGTATTTGGTTTAGAGTTTGGCAACATATGCCCATATGCTGGC
TGCCATGAACAAAGGTTGGCTATAAAGAGGTCATCAGTATATGAAACAGCCCCCTGCTGTCCATTCCTTA
TTCCATAGAAAAGCCTTGACTTGAGGTTAGATTTTTTTTATATTTTGTTTTGTGTTATTTTTTTCTTTAA
CATCCCTAAAATTTTCCTTACATGTTTTACTAGCCAGATTTTTCCTCCTCTCCTGACTACTCCCAGTCAT
AGCTGTCCCTCTTCTCTTATGGAGATCCCTCGACCTGCAGCCCAAGCTTGGCGTAATCATGGTCATAGCT
GTTTCCTGTGTGAAATTGTTATCCGCTCACAATTCCACACAACATACGAGCCGGAAGCATAAAGTGTAAA
GCCTGGGGTGCCTAATGAGTGAGCTAACTCACATTAATTGCGTTGCGCTCACTGCCCGCTTTCCAGTCGG
GAAACCTGTCGTGCCAGCGGATCCGCATCTCAATTAGTCAGCAACCATAGTCCCGCCCCTAACTCCGCCC
ATCCCGCCCCTAACTCCGCCCAGTTCCGCCCATTCTCCGCCCCATGGCTGACTAATTTTTTTTATTTATG
CAGAGGCCGAGGCCGCCTCGGCCTCTGAGCTATTCCAGAAGTAGTGAGGAGGCTTTTTTGGAGGCCTAGG
CTTTTGCAAAAAGCTAACTTGTTTATTGCAGCTTATAATGGTTACAAATAAAGCAATAGCATCACAAATT
TCACAAATAAAGCATTTTTTTCACTGCATTCTAGTTGTGGTTTGTCCAAACTCATCAATGTATCTTATCA
TGTCTGGATCCGCTGCATTAATGAATCGGCCAACGCGCGGGGAGAGGCGGTTTGCGTATTGGGCGCTCTT
CCGCTTCCTCGCTCACTGACTCGCTGCGCTCGGTCGTTCGGCTGCGGCGAGCGGTATCAGCTCACTCAAA
GGCGGTAATACGGTTATCCACAGAATCAGGGGATAACGCAGGAAAGAACATGTGAGCAAAAGGCCAGCAA
AAGGCCAGGAACCGTAAAAAGGCCGCGTTGCTGGCGTTTTTCCATAGGCTCCGCCCCCCTGACGAGCATC
ACAAAAATCGACGCTCAAGTCAGAGGTGGCGAAACCCGACAGGACTATAAAGATACCAGGCGTTTCCCCC
TGGAAGCTCCCTCGTGCGCTCTCCTGTTCCGACCCTGCCGCTTACCGGATACCTGTCCGCCTTTCTCCCT
TCGGGAAGCGTGGCGCTTTCTCATAGCTCACGCTGTAGGTATCTCAGTTCGGTGTAGGTCGTTCGCTCCA
AGCTGGGCTGTGTGCACGAACCCCCCGTTCAGCCCGACCGCTGCGCCTTATCCGGTAACTATCGTCTTGA
GTCCAACCCGGTAAGACACGACTTATCGCCACTGGCAGCAGCCACTGGTAACAGGATTAGCAGAGCGAGG
TATGTAGGCGGTGCTACAGAGTTCTTGAAGTGGTGGCCTAACTACGGCTACACTAGAAGAACAGTATTTG
GTATCTGCGCTCTGCTGAAGCCAGTTACCTTCGGAAAAAGAGTTGGTAGCTCTTGATCCGGCAAACAAAC
CACCGCTGGTAGCGGTGGTTTTTTTGTTTGCAAGCAGCAGATTACGCGCAGAAAAAAAGGATCTCAAGAA
GATCCTTTGATCTTTTCTACGGGGTCTGACGCTCAGTGGAACGAAAACTCACGTTAAGGGATTTTGGTCA
TGAGATTATCAAAAAGGATCTTCACCTAGATCCTTTTAAATTAAAAATGAAGTTTTAAATCAATCTAAAG
TATATATGAGTAAACTTGGTCTGACAGTTACCAATGCTTAATCAGTGAGGCACCTATCTCAGCGATCTGT
CTATTTCGTTCATCCATAGTTGCCTGACTCCCCGTCGTGTAGATAACTACGATACGGGAGGGCTTACCAT
CTGGCCCCAGTGCTGCAATGATACCGCGAGACCCACGCTCACCGGCTCCAGATTTATCAGCAATAAACCA
GCCAGCCGGAAGGGCCGAGCGCAGAAGTGGTCCTGCAACTTTATCCGCCTCCATCCAGTCTATTAATTGT
TGCCGGGAAGCTAGAGTAAGTAGTTCGCCAGTTAATAGTTTGCGCAACGTTGTTGCCATTGCTACAGGCA
TCGTGGTGTCACGCTCGTCGTTTGGTATGGCTTCATTCAGCTCCGGTTCCCAACGATCAAGGCGAGTTAC
ATGATCCCCCATGTTGTGCAAAAAAGCGGTTAGCTCCTTCGGTCCTCCGATCGTTGTCAGAAGTAAGTTG
GCCGCAGTGTTATCACTCATGGTTATGGCAGCACTGCATAATTCTCTTACTGTCATGCCATCCGTAAGAT
GCTTTTCTGTGACTGGTGAGTACTCAACCAAGTCATTCTGAGAATAGTGTATGCGGCGACCGAGTTGCTC
TTGCCCGGCGTCAATACGGGATAATACCGCGCCACATAGCAGAACTTTAAAAGTGCTCATCATTGGAAAA
CGTTCTTCGGGGCGAAAACTCTCAAGGATCTTACCGCTGTTGAGATCCAGTTCGATGTAACCCACTCGTG
CACCCAACTGATCTTCAGCATCTTTTACTTTCACCAGCGTTTCTGGGTGAGCAAAAACAGGAAGGCAAAA
TGCCGCAAAAAAGGGAATAAGGGCGACACGGAAATGTTGAATACTCATACTCTTCCTTTTTCAATATTAT
TGAAGCATTTATCAGGGTTATTGTCTCATGAGCGGATACATATTTGAATGTATTTAGAAAAATAAACAAA
TAGGGGTTCCGCGCACATTTCCCCGAAAAGTGCCACCTG
